Addgene plasmid #71875: pET-Sac-Abeta(M1-42)
Purpose: Expresses the amyloid-beta protein (42 aa), containing an exogenous methionine (Abeta(M1-42)), when expressed in BL21* DE3 p LysS E. coli cells
Depositing lab: Dominic Walsh. Depositing organization: University College Dublin. Publication: A facile method for expression and purification of the Alzheimer's disease-associated amyloid beta-peptide. Walsh DM, Thulin E, Minogue AM, Gustavsson N, Pang E, Teplow DB, Linse S. FEBS J. 2009 Mar;276(5):1266-81. doi: 10.1111/j.1742-4658.2008.06862.x. PubMed 19175671.
Backbone
  Vector backbone: pET vector
  Backbone manufacturer: unknown
  Backbone size w/o insert (bp): 4700
  Modifications to backbone: Vector is a modified pET vector. Restriction digest sites for Abeta gene are Nde1 (5') and Sac1 (3')
  Vector type: Bacterial Expression
Growth in bacteria
  Bacterial resistance: Ampicillin, 100 μg/mL
  Growth temperature: 37°C
  Growth strain: DH5alpha
  Copy number: Low Copy
Gene/Insert
  Gene/Insert name: Abeta(M1-42) (alt names: amyloid-beta 42; abeta 42)
  Species: H. sapiens (human)
  Insert size (bp): 129
  Entrez Gene: APP (a.k.a. AAA, ABETA, ABPP, AD1, APPI, CTFgamma, CVAP, PN-II, PN2, alpha-sAPP, preA4)
  Promoter: T7
  Cloning method: Restriction Enzyme; 5′ cloning site Nde1 (not destroyed); 3′ cloning site Sac1 (not destroyed)
  Sequencing primers: 5′ 5'- ATG GAC GCT GAA TTC CGT CAC GAC TCT GGT TAC GAA GTT CAC CAC CAG AAG CTG GTG -3'; 3′ 5'- GTG GGT TCT AAC AAG GGT GCT ATC ATC GGT CTG ATG GTT GGT GGC GTT GTG -3'
Terms and licenses: Academic/Nonprofit Terms; Industry Terms: Not Available to Industry
How to cite: pET-Sac-Abeta(M1-42) was a gift from Dominic Walsh (Addgene plasmid # 71875 ; http://n2t.net/addgene:71875 ; RRID:Addgene_71875)
