[The description below was written by a language model from this plasmid's Addgene catalogue record and pLannotate feature annotations shown in this document.]
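Description:
pET-Sac-Abeta(M1-42) is a bacterial expression plasmid of about 4.7 kb, built on a modified pET vector whose exact parent and manufacturer are not recorded. It is designed to produce the human Alzheimer's disease-associated amyloid-beta 42 peptide in E. coli. The backbone is pBR322-like. It replicates from a ColE1/pMB1-type origin accompanied by the rop gene and the bom mobility region, consistent with the catalogue's low-copy designation. Selection is with ampicillin through the bla gene under its own promoter. The annotation also detects two fragments of the tetracycline resistance gene and the tet promoter flanking the expression cassette. These appear to be remnants of a tet gene interrupted by the cassette, so tetracycline resistance should not be expected.

The 129 bp insert, derived from human APP, sits between NdeI and SacI sites, both of which were preserved. It encodes the 42-residue Abeta peptide preceded by an exogenous initiator methionine, hence the name Abeta(M1-42), and the record mentions no fusion partner or affinity tag. The automated annotation matches this coding region to a feline APP entry, which is a homology hit; the catalogue gives the species as human. Transcription is driven by a T7 promoter, translation starts from the phage T7 gene 10 ribosome binding site, and a T7 terminator closes the unit. A short gene 10-derived fragment annotated just before the terminator is probably residual vector sequence rather than part of the product. Because no lac operator or lacI is annotated, expression depends on a host that supplies T7 RNA polymerase, and the record names BL21* DE3 pLysS cells for this. The construct is used for recombinant production and purification of Abeta peptide.
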