Features (pLannotate 1.2.2; 14 found; start..end, strand, type, name):
    660..799     -  misc_feature   bom: basis of mobility region from pBR322
    901..1092    -  CDS            rop: Rop protein, which maintains plasmids at low copy number; rop
   1109..1489    +  CDS            YPB1_ECOLX: Protein predicted: Swiss-Prot protein existence level 4. From Escherichia coli.
   1731..2631    -  CDS            TcR (fragment): tetracycline efflux protein; tet; confers resistance to tetracycline
   2653..2671    +  promoter       T7 promoter: promoter for bacteriophage T7 RNA polymerase
   2703..2725    +  RBS            RBS: efficient ribosome binding site from bacteriophage T7 gene 10 (Olins and Rangwala, 1989)
   2736..2855    +  CDS            APP (sequence withheld): A4_FELCA - Experimental evidence at protein level: Swiss-Prot protein existence level 1. Functions as a cell surface receptor and performs physiological functions on the surface of neurons relevant to neurite growth, neuronal adhesion and axonogenesis. Interaction between APP molecules on neighboring cells promotes synaptogenesis. Involved in cell mobility and transcription regulation through protein-protein interactions (By similarity). Can promote transcription activation through binding to APBB1-KAT5 and inhibit Notch signaling through interaction with Numb (By similarity). Couples to apopt
   2880..2929    +  CDS            SET1 (fragment): solubility-enhancement tag derived from T7 phage gene 10B
   2937..2984    +  terminator     T7 terminator: transcription terminator for bacteriophage T7 RNA polymerase
   3010..3302    -  CDS            TcR (fragment): tetracycline efflux protein; tet; confers resistance to tetracycline
   3350..3378    -  promoter       tet promoter: E. coli promoter for tetracycline efflux protein gene
   3491..3595    +  promoter       AmpR promoter: bla
   3596..4456    +  CDS            AmpR: β-lactamase; bla; confers resistance to ampicillin, carbenicillin, and related antibiotics
   4627..474     +  rep_origin     ori (across the origin): high-copy-number ColE1/pMB1/pBR322/pUC origin of replication
>Addgene plasmid #71875 | pET-Sac-Abeta(M1-42) | addgene full sequence | sequence record 322446 | Addgene NGS Result
GGCTTCAGCAGAGCGCAGATACCAAATACTGTCCTTCTAGTGTAGCCGTAGTTAGGCCACCACTTCAAGA
ACTCTGTAGCACCGCCTACATACCTCGCTCTGCTAATCCTGTTACCAGTGGCTGCTGCCAGTGGCGATAA
GTCGTGTCTTACCGGGTTGGACTCAAGACGATAGTTACCGGATAAGGCGCAGCGGTCGGGCTGAACGGGG
GGTTCGTGCACACAGCCCAGCTTGGAGCGAACGACCTACACCGAACTGAGATACCTACAGCGTGAGCTAT
GAGAAAGCGCCACGCTTCCCGAAGGGAGAAAGGCGGACAGGTATCCGGTAAGCGGCAGGGTCGGAACAGG
AGAGCGCACGAGGGAGCTTCCAGGGGGAAACGCCTGGTATCTTTATAGTCCTGTCGGGTTTCGCCACCTC
TGACTTGAGCGTCGATTTTTGTGATGCTCGTCAGGGGGGCGGAGCCTATGGAAAAACGCCAGCAACGCGG
CCTTTTTACGGTTCCTGGCCTTTTGCTGGCCTTTTGCTCACATGTTCTTTCCTGCGTTATCCCCTGATTC
TGTGGATAACCGTATTACCGCCTTTGAGTGAGCTGATACCGCTCGCCGCAGCCGAACGACCGAGCGCAGC
GAGTCAGTGAGCGAGGAAGCGGAAGAGCGCCTGATGCGGTATTTTCTCCTTACGCATCTGTGCGGTATTT
CACACCGCAATGGTGCACTCTCAGTACAATCTGCTCTGATGCCGCATAGTTAAGCCAGTATACACTCCGC
TATCGCTACGTGACTGGGTCATGGCTGCGCCCCGACACCCGCCAACACCCGCTGACGCGCCCTGACGGGC
TTGTCTGCTCCCGGCATCCGCTTACAGACAAGCTGTGACCGTCTCCGGGAGCTGCATGTGTCAGAGGTTT
TCACCGTCATCACCGAAACGCGCGAGGCAGCTGCGGTAAAGCTCATCAGCGTGGTCGTGAAGCGATTCAC
AGATGTCTGCCTGTTCATCCGCGTCCAGCTCGTTGAGTTTCTCCAGAAGCGTTAATGTCTGGCTTCTGAT
AAAGCGGGCCATGTTAAGGGCGGTTTTTTCCTGTTTGGTCACTGATGCCTCCGTGTAAGGGGGATTTCTG
TTCATGGGGGTAATGATACCGATGAAACGAGAGAGGATGCTCACGATACGGGTTACTGATGATGAACATG
CCCGGTTACTGGAACGTTGTGAGGGTAAACAACTGGCGGTATGGATGCGGCGGGACCAGAGAAAAATCAC
TCAGGGTCAATGCCAGCGCTTCGTTAATACAGATGTAGGTGTTCCACAGGGTAGCCAGCAGCATCCTGCG
ATGCAGATCCGGAACATAATGGTGCAGGGCGCTGACTTCCGCGTTTCCAGACTTTACGAAACACGGAAAC
CGAAGACCATTCATGTTGTTGCTCAGGTCGCAGACGTTTTGCAGCAGCAGTCGCTTCACGTTCGCTCGCG
TATCGGTGATTCATTCTGCTAACCAGTAAGGCAACCCCGCCAGCCTAGCCGGGTCCTCAACGACAGGAGC
ACGATCATGCGCACCCGTGGCCAGGACCCAACGCTGCCCGAGATGCGCCGCGTGCGGCTGCTGGAGATGG
CGGACGCGATGGATATGTTCTGCCAAGGGTTGGTTTGCGCATTCACAGTTCTCCGCAAGAATTGATTGGC
TCCAATTCTTGGAGTGGTGAATCCGTTAGCGAGGTGCCGCCGGCTTCCATTCAGGTCGAGGTGGCCCGGC
TCCATGCACCGCGACGCAACGCGGGGAGGCAGACAAGGTATAGGGCGGCGCCTACAATCCATGCCAACCC
GTTCCATGTGCTCGCCGAGGCGGCATAAATCGCCGTGACGATCAGCGGTCCAATGATCGAAGTTAGGCTG
GTAAGAGCCGCGAGCGATCCTTGAAGCTGTCCCTGATGGTCGTCATCTACCTGCCTGGACAGCATGGCCT
GCAACGCGGGCATCCCGATGCCGCCGGAAGCGAGAAGAATCATAATGGGGAAGGCCATCCAGCCTCGCGT
CGCGAACGCCAGCAAGACGTAGCCCAGCGCGTCGGCCGCCATGCCGGCGATAATGGCCTGCTTCTCGCCG
AAACGTTTGGTGGCGGGACCAGTGACGAAGGCTTGAGCGAGGGCGTGCAAGATTCCGAATACCGCAAGCG
ACAGGCCGATCATCGTCGCGCTCCAGCGAAAGCGGTCCTCGCCGAAAATGACCCAGAGCGCTGCCGGCAC
CTGTCCTACGAGTTGCATGATAAAGAAGACAGTCATAAGTGCGGCGACGATAGTCATGCCCCGCGCCCAC
CGGAAGGAGCTGACTGGGTTGAAGGCTCTCAAGGGCATCGGTCGACGCTCTCCCTTATGCGACTCCTGCA
TTAGGAAGCAGCCCAGTAGTAGGTTGAGGCCGTTGAGCACCGCCGCCGCAAGGAATGGTGCATGCAAGGA
GATGGCGCCCAACAGTCCCCCGGCCACGGGGCCTGCCACCATACCCACGCCGAAACAAGCGCTCATGAGC
CCGAAGTGGCGAGCCCGATCTTCCCCATCGGTGATGTCGGCGATATAGGCGCCAGCAACCGCACCTGTGG
CGCCGGTGATGCCGGCCACGATGCGTCCGGCGTAGAGGATCGAGATCTCGATCCCGCGAAATTAATACGA
CTCACTATAGGGAGACCACAACGGTTTCCCTCTAGAAATAATTTTGTTTAACTTTAAGAAGGAGATATAC
ATATG
[126 nt withheld, positions 2736-2861]
TAATAGGAGCTCGATCCGGCTGCTAACAAAGCCCGAAAGGAAGCTGAGTTGGCTGCTGCCACCGCTGAGC
AATAACTAGCATAACCCCTTGGGGCCTCTAAACGGGTCTTGAGGGGTTTTTTGCTGAAAGGAGGAACTAT
ATCCGGATATCCACAGGACGGGTGTGGTCGCCATGATCGCGTAGTCGATAGTGGCTCCAAGTAGCGAAGC
GAGCAGGACTGGGCGGCGGCCAAAGCGGTCGGACAGTGCTCCGAGAACGGGTGCGCATAGAAATTGCATC
AACGCATATAGCGCTAGCAGCACGCCATAGTGACTGGCGATGCTGTCGGAATGGACGATATCCCGCAAGA
GGCCCGGCAGTACCGGCATAACCAAGCCTATGCCTACAGCATCCAGGGTGACGGTGCCGAGGATGACGAT
GAGCGCATTGTTAGATTTCATACACGGTGCCTGACTGCGTTAGCAATTTAACTGTGATAAACTACCGCAT
TAAAGCTTATCGATGATAAGCTGTCAAACATGAGAATTCTTGAAGACGAAAGGGCCTCGTGATACGCCTA
TTTTTATAGGTTAATGTCATGATAATAATGGTTTCTTAGACGTCAGGTGGCACTTTTCGGGGAAATGTGC
GCGGAACCCCTATTTGTTTATTTTTCTAAATACATTCAAATATGTATCCGCTCATGAGACAATAACCCTG
ATAAATGCTTCAATAATATTGAAAAAGGAAGAGTATGAGTATTCAACATTTCCGTGTCGCCCTTATTCCC
TTTTTTGCGGCATTTTGCCTTCCTGTTTTTGCTCACCCAGAAACGCTGGTGAAAGTAAAAGATGCTGAAG
ATCAGTTGGGTGCACGAGTGGGTTACATCGAACTGGATCTCAACAGCGGTAAGATCCTTGAGAGTTTTCG
CCCCGAAGAACGTTTTCCAATGATGAGCACTTTTAAAGTTCTGCTATGTGGCGCGGTATTATCCCGTGTT
GACGCCGGGCAAGAGCAACTCGGTCGCCGCATACACTATTCTCAGAATGACTTGGTTGAGTACTCACCAG
TCACAGAAAAGCATCTTACGGATGGCATGACAGTAAGAGAATTATGCAGTGCTGCCATAACCATGAGTGA
TAACACTGCGGCCAACTTACTTCTGACAACGATCGGAGGACCGAAGGAGCTAACCGCTTTTTTGCACAAC
ATGGGGGATCATGTAACTCGCCTTGATCGTTGGGAACCGGAGCTGAATGAAGCCATACCAAACGACGAGC
GTGACACCACGATGCCTGCAGCAATGGCAACAACGTTGCGCAAACTATTAACTGGCGAACTACTTACTCT
AGCTTCCCGGCAACAATTAATAGACTGGATGGAGGCGGATAAAGTTGCAGGACCACTTCTGCGCTCGGCC
CTTCCGGCTGGCTGGTTTATTGCTGATAAATCTGGAGCCGGTGAGCGTGGGTCTCGCGGTATCATTGCAG
CACTGGGGCCAGATGGTAAGCCCTCCCGTATCGTAGTTATCTACACGACGGGGAGTCAGGCAACTATGGA
TGAACGAAATAGACAGATCGCTGAGATAGGTGCCTCACTGATTAAGCATTGGTAACTGTCAGACCAAGTT
TACTCATATATACTTTAGATTGATTTAAAACTTCATTTTTAATTTAAAAGGATCTAGGTGAAGATCCTTT
TTGATAATCTCATGACCAAAATCCCTTAACGTGAGTTTTCGTTCCACTGAGCGTCAGACCCCGTAGAAAA
GATCAAAGGATCTTCTTGAGATCCTTTTTTTCTGCGCGTAATCTGCTGCTTGCAAACAAAAAAACCACCG
CTACCAGCGGTGGTTTGTTTGCCGGATCAAGAGCTACCAACTCTTTTTCCGAAGGTAACT
