>Addgene plasmid #71875 | pET-Sac-Abeta(M1-42) | depositor partial sequence | sequence record 131119 | T7 primer
ATG
[126 nt withheld, positions 4-129]
