>Addgene plasmid #71875 | pET-Sac-Abeta(M1-42) | addgene partial sequence | sequence record 133311 | T7 5'-TAATACGACTCACTATAGGG-3'
AGAAGGAGATATACATATG
[126 nt withheld, positions 20-145]
TAATAGGAGCTCGATCCGGCTGCTAACAAAGCCCGAAAGGAAGCTGAGTTGGCTGCTGCCACCGCTGAGC
AATAACTAGCATAACCCCTTGGGGCCTCTAAACGGGTCTTGAGGGGTTTTTTGCTGAAAGGAGGAACTAT
ATCCGGATATCCACAGGACGGGTGTGGTCGCCATGATCGCGTAGTCGATAGTGGCTCCAAGTAGCGAAGC
GAGCAGGACTGGGCGGCGGCCAAAGCGGTCGGACAGTGCTCCGAGAACGGGTGCGCATAGAAATTGCATC
AACGCATATAGCGCTAGCAGCACGCCATAGTGACTGGCGATGCTGTCGGAATGGACGATATCCCGCAAGA
GGCCCGGCAGTACCGGCATAACCAAGCCTATGCCTACAGCATCCAGGGTGACGGTGCCGAGGATGACGAT
GAGCGCATTGTTAGATTTCATACACGGTGCCTGACTGCGTTAGCAATTTAACTGTGATAAACTACCGCAT
TAAAGCTTATCGATGATAAGCTGTCAAACATGAGAATTCTTGAAGACGAAAGGGCCTCGTGATACGCCTA
TTTTTATAGGTTAATGTCATGATAATAATGGTTTCTTAGACGTCAGGTGGCACTTT
