>Addgene plasmid #71875 | pET-Sac-Abeta(M1-42) | addgene partial sequence | sequence record 133407 | T7term 5'-GCTAGTTATTGCTCAGCGG-3'
CAGCCGGATCGAGCTCCTATTA
[126 nt withheld, positions 23-148]
CATATGTATATCTCCTTCTTAAAGTTAAACAAAATTATTTCTAGAGGGAAACCGTTGTGGTCTCCCTATA
GTGAGTCGTATTAATTTCGCGGGATCGAGATCTCGATCCTCTACGCCGGACGCATCGTGGCCGGCATCAC
CGGCGCCACAGGTGCGGTTGCTGGCGCCTATATCGCCGACATCACCGATGGGGAAGATCGGGCTCGCCAC
TTCGGGCTCATGAGCGCTTGTTTCGGCGTGGGTATGGTGGCAGGCCCCGTGGCCGGGGGACTGTTGGGCG
CCATCTCCTTGCATGCACCATTCCTTGCGGCGGCGGTGCTCAACGGCCTCAACCTACTACTGGGCTGCTT
CCTAATGCAGGAGTCGCATAAGGGAGAGCGTCGACCGATGCCCTTGAGAGCCTTCAACCCAGTCAGCTCC
TTCCGGTGGGCGCGGGGCATGACTATCGTCGCCGCACTTATGACTGTCTTCTTTATCATGCAACTCGTAG
GACAGGTGCCGGCAGCGCTCTGGGTCATTTTCGGCGAGGACCGCTTTCGCTGGAGCGCGACGATGATCGG
CCTGTCGCTTGCGGTATTCGGAATCTTGCACGCCCTCGCTCAAGCCTTCGTCACTGGTCCCGCCACCAAA
CGTTTCGGCGAGAAGCAGGCCATTATCGCCGGCATGGCGGCCGACGCGCTGGGCTACGTCTTGCTGGCGT
TCGCGACGCGAGGCTGGATGGCCTTCC
